Addgene plasmid #90366: pLminP_Luc2P_RE24
Purpose: HNF4 - Hepatocyte nuclear factor 4 gene reporter
Depositing lab: Ramnik Xavier. Depositing organization: Broad Institute. Publication: Simultaneous Pathway Activity Inference and Gene Expression Analysis Using RNA Sequencing. O'Connell DJ, Kolde R, Sooknah M, Graham DB, Sundberg TB, Latorre IJ, Mikkelsen TS, Xavier RJ. Cell Syst. 2016 May 25;2(5):323-34. doi: 10.1016/j.cels.2016.04.011. Epub 2016 May 19. PubMed 27211859.
Backbone
  Vector backbone: pLenti7.3
  Backbone manufacturer: Thermo Fisher
  Backbone size w/o insert (bp): 7251
  Total vector size (bp): 9293
  Vector type: Lentiviral
  Selectable markers: eGFP
Growth in bacteria
  Bacterial resistance: Ampicillin, 100 μg/mL
  Growth temperature: 37°C
  Growth strain: NEB Stable
  Copy number: High Copy
Gene/Insert
  Gene/Insert name: Firefly luciferase (alt name: Luc2P)
  Species: P. pyralis
  Insert size (bp): 1776
  Promoter: HNF4
  Cloning method: Gibson Cloning
  Sequencing primers: 5′ GGTACAGTGCAGGGGAAAGA
Resource information
  A portion of this plasmid was derived from a plasmid made by: pGL4.29 reporter vector (Promega)
Terms and licenses: Academic/Nonprofit Terms; Industry Terms: Not Available to Industry
How to cite: pLminP_Luc2P_RE24 was a gift from Ramnik Xavier (Addgene plasmid # 90366 ; http://n2t.net/addgene:90366 ; RRID:Addgene_90366)
