[The description below was written by a language model from this plasmid's Addgene catalogue record and pLannotate feature annotations shown in this document.]
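Description:
pLminP_Luc2P_RE24 is a lentiviral transcriptional reporter for hepatocyte nuclear factor 4 (HNF4) activity, built on the pLenti7.3 backbone with reporter elements derived from the pGL4.29 luciferase vector. It is maintained in E. coli through a high-copy ColE1/pUC-type origin and ampicillin resistance (AmpR/bla). An f1 origin and remnants of lac and T7/T3 cloning elements are also present in the bacterial portion. The viral portion has a third-generation, self-inactivating layout: an RSV promoter drives a truncated HIV-1 5' LTR, followed by the Ψ packaging signal with a gag fragment, the RRE for Rev-dependent export of the genomic RNA, and the cPPT/CTS. It ends in a ΔU3 3' LTR, with an SV40 poly(A) signal and SV40 origin downstream.

The reporter cassette lies between the cPPT and the 3' LTR. A minimal TATA-box promoter (minP) with low basal activity sits upstream of the synthetic firefly luciferase gene luc2, fused to an hPEST degradation sequence (Luc2P). This fusion shortens the protein's half-life so that the signal follows changes in transcription more closely. The catalogue lists the promoter as HNF4, implying an HNF4 response element placed ahead of minP. That element is not annotated in the feature table, though an unannotated gap lies between the cPPT and minP. A WPRE follows the luciferase to enhance transcript expression. A separate SV40 promoter drives Emerald GFP, a constitutive fluorescent marker for identifying or sorting transduced cells. The catalogue calls this marker eGFP. The sequenced record is slightly shorter than the stated total vector size. The construct appears to belong to a series of pathway reporters used to read out transcription factor activity in transduced mammalian cells.
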