Features (pLannotate 1.2.2; 28 found; start..end, strand, type, name):
      1..227     +  promoter       RSV promoter: Rous sarcoma virus enhancer/promoter
    228..408     +  LTR            5' LTR (truncated): truncated 5' long terminal repeat (LTR) from HIV-1
    455..580     +  misc_feature   HIV-1 Ψ: packaging signal of human immunodeficiency virus type 1
    564..927     +  CDS            HIV-1 gag (fragment): gag protein from human immunodeficiency virus 1; gag
   1073..1306    +  misc_feature   RRE: The Rev response element (RRE) of HIV-1 allows for Rev-dependent mRNA export from the nucleus to the cytoplasm.
   1683..1783    +  CDS            Rev (fragment): human immunodeficiency virus 1 (HIV-1) Rev protein; rev; enhances nuclear export of unspliced and incompletely spliced viral mRNAs
   1802..1919    +  misc_feature   cPPT/CTS: central polypurine tract and central termination sequence of HIV-1
   2046..2077    +  promoter       minP: minimal TATA-box promoter with low basal activity
   2110..3759    +  CDS            luciferase: firefly luciferase synthetic luc2 version of the luciferase gene
   3763..3882    +  CDS            hPEST: PEST degradation sequence from mouse ornithine decarboxylase human codon-optimized
   3974..4562    +  misc_feature   WPRE: woodchuck hepatitis virus posttranscriptional regulatory element
   4577..4893    +  promoter       SV40 promoter: SV40 enhancer and early promoter
   4944..5663    +  CDS            EmGFP: Emerald GFP mammalian codon-optimized
   5662..5733    +  CDS            nef (fragment): NEF_HV1Z2 - Experimental evidence at protein level: Swiss-Prot protein existence level 1. Extracellular Nef protein targets CD4(+) T-lymphocytes for apoptosis by interacting with CXCR4 surface receptors. From Human immunodeficiency virus type 1 group M subtype D (isolate Z2/CDC-Z34) (HIV-1).
   5735..5968    +  LTR            3' LTR (ΔU3): self-inactivating 3' long terminal repeat (LTR) from HIV-1
   6040..6161    +  polyA_signal   SV40 poly(A) signal: SV40 polyadenylation signal
   6201..6336    +  rep_origin     SV40 ori: SV40 origin of replication
   6357..6375    -  promoter       T7 promoter: promoter for bacteriophage T7 RNA polymerase
   6383..6538    +  CDS            lacZα (fragment): LacZα fragment of β-galactosidase; lacZ fragment
   6543..6971    +  rep_origin     f1 ori (sequence partly withheld): f1 bacteriophage origin of replication; arrow indicates direction of (+) strand synthesis
   7024..7128    +  promoter       AmpR promoter: bla
   7129..7989    +  CDS            AmpR: β-lactamase; bla; confers resistance to ampicillin, carbenicillin, and related antibiotics
   8160..8748    +  rep_origin     ori: high-copy-number ColE1/pMB1/pBR322/pUC origin of replication
   8931..9023    +  CDS            lacI (fragment): lac repressor; lacI; The lac repressor binds to the lac operator to inhibit transcription in E. coli. This inhibition can be relieved by adding lactose or isopropyl-β-D-thiogalactopyranoside (IPTG).
   9036..9057    +  protein_bind   CAP binding site: CAP binding activates transcription in the presence of cAMP. E. coli catabolite activator protein
   9072..9102    +  promoter       lac promoter: promoter for the E. coli lac operon
   9110..9126    +  protein_bind   lac operator: The lac repressor binds to the lac operator to inhibit transcription in E. coli. This inhibition can be relieved by adding lactose or isopropyl-β-D-thiogalactopyranoside (IPTG). lac repressor encoded by lacI
   9171..9189    +  promoter       T3 promoter: promoter for bacteriophage T3 RNA polymerase
>Addgene plasmid #90366 | pLminP_Luc2P_RE24 | addgene full sequence | sequence record 488715 | Addgene NGS Result
TGTAGTCTTATGCAATACTCTTGTAGTCTTGCAACATGGTAACGATGAGTTAGCAACATGCCTTACAAGG
AGAGAAAAAGCACCGTGCATGCCGATTGGTGGAAGTAAGGTGGTACGATCGTGCCTTATTAGGAAGGCAA
CAGACGGGTCTGACATGGATTGGACGAACCACTGAATTGCCGCATTGCAGAGATATTGTATTTAAGTGCC
TAGCTCGATACATAAACGGGTCTCTCTGGTTAGACCAGATCTGAGCCTGGGAGCTCTCTGGCTAACTAGG
GAACCCACTGCTTAAGCCTCAATAAAGCTTGCCTTGAGTGCTTCAAGTAGTGTGTGCCCGTCTGTTGTGT
GACTCTGGTAACTAGAGATCCCTCAGACCCTTTTAGTCAGTGTGGAAAATCTCTAGCAGTGGCGCCCGAA
CAGGGACTTGAAAGCGAAAGGGAAACCAGAGGAGCTCTCTCGACGCAGGACTCGGCTTGCTGAAGCGCGC
ACGGCAAGAGGCGAGGGGCGGCGACTGGTGAGTACGCCAAAAATTTTGACTAGCGGAGGCTAGAAGGAGA
GAGATGGGTGCGAGAGCGTCAGTATTAAGCGGGGGAGAATTAGATCGCGATGGGAAAAAATTCGGTTAAG
GCCAGGGGGAAAGAAAAAATATAAATTAAAACATATAGTATGGGCAAGCAGGGAGCTAGAACGATTCGCA
GTTAATCCTGGCCTGTTAGAAACATCAGAAGGCTGTAGACAAATACTGGGACAGCTACAACCATCCCTTC
AGACAGGATCAGAAGAACTTAGATCATTATATAATACAGTAGCAACCCTCTATTGTGTGCATCAAAGGAT
AGAGATAAAAGACACCAAGGAAGCTTTAGACAAGATAGAGGAAGAGCAAAACAAAAGTAAGACCACCGCA
CAGCAAGCGGCCGCTGATCTTCAGACCTGGAGGAGGAGATATGAGGGACAATTGGAGAAGTGAATTATAT
AAATATAAAGTAGTAAAAATTGAACCATTAGGAGTAGCACCCACCAAGGCAAAGAGAAGAGTGGTGCAGA
GAGAAAAAAGAGCAGTGGGAATAGGAGCTTTGTTCCTTGGGTTCTTGGGAGCAGCAGGAAGCACTATGGG
CGCAGCGTCAATGACGCTGACGGTACAGGCCAGACAATTATTGTCTGGTATAGTGCAGCAGCAGAACAAT
TTGCTGAGGGCTATTGAGGCGCAACAGCATCTGTTGCAACTCACAGTCTGGGGCATCAAGCAGCTCCAGG
CAAGAATCCTGGCTGTGGAAAGATACCTAAAGGATCAACAGCTCCTGGGGATTTGGGGTTGCTCTGGAAA
ACTCATTTGCACCACTGCTGTGCCTTGGAATGCTAGTTGGAGTAATAAATCTCTGGAACAGATTTGGAAT
CACACGACCTGGATGGAGTGGGACAGAGAAATTAACAATTACACAAGCTTAATACACTCCTTAATTGAAG
AATCGCAAAACCAGCAAGAAAAGAATGAACAAGAATTATTGGAATTAGATAAATGGGCAAGTTTGTGGAA
TTGGTTTAACATAACAAATTGGCTGTGGTATATAAAATTATTCATAATGATAGTAGGAGGCTTGGTAGGT
TTAAGAATAGTTTTTGCTGTACTTTCTATAGTGAATAGAGTTAGGCAGGGATATTCACCATTATCGTTTC
AGACCCACCTCCCAACCCCGAGGGGACCCGACAGGCCCGAAGGAATAGAAGAAGAAGGTGGAGAGAGAGA
CAGAGACAGATCCATTCGATTAGTGAACGGATCTCGACGGTATCGGTTAACTTTTAAAAGAAAAGGGGGG
ATTGGGGGGTACAGTGCAGGGGAAAGAATAGTAGACATAATAGCAACAGACATACAAACTAAAGAATTAC
AAAAACAAATTACAAAAATTCAAAATTTTATCGATCGCACCAGCGTGTGGATCGGCAAAGGTCATGGCAA
AGGTCATGGCAAAGGTCATGGCAAAGGTCATGGCAAAGGTCATGATCCGAGAACAGATCTGGCCTCGGCG
GCCAAGCTTAGACACTAGAGGGTATATAATGGAAGCTCGACTTCCAGCTTGGCAATCCGGTACTGTTGGT
AAAGCCACCATGGAAGATGCCAAAAACATTAAGAAGGGCCCAGCGCCATTCTACCCACTCGAAGACGGGA
CCGCCGGCGAGCAGCTGCACAAAGCCATGAAGCGCTACGCCCTGGTGCCCGGCACCATCGCCTTTACCGA
CGCACATATCGAGGTGGACATTACCTACGCCGAGTACTTCGAGATGAGCGTTCGGCTGGCAGAAGCTATG
AAGCGCTATGGGCTGAATACAAACCATCGGATCGTGGTGTGCAGCGAGAATAGCTTGCAGTTCTTCATGC
CCGTGTTGGGTGCCCTGTTCATCGGTGTGGCTGTGGCCCCAGCTAACGACATCTACAACGAGCGCGAGCT
GCTGAACAGCATGGGCATCAGCCAGCCCACCGTCGTATTCGTGAGCAAGAAAGGGCTGCAAAAGATCCTC
AACGTGCAAAAGAAGCTACCGATCATACAAAAGATCATCATCATGGATAGCAAGACCGACTACCAGGGCT
TCCAAAGCATGTACACCTTCGTGACTTCCCATTTGCCACCCGGCTTCAACGAGTACGACTTCGTGCCCGA
GAGCTTCGACCGGGACAAAACCATCGCCCTGATCATGAACAGTAGTGGCAGTACCGGATTGCCCAAGGGC
GTAGCCCTACCGCACCGCACCGCTTGTGTCCGATTCAGTCATGCCCGCGACCCCATCTTCGGCAACCAGA
TCATCCCCGACACCGCTATCCTCAGCGTGGTGCCATTTCACCACGGCTTCGGCATGTTCACCACGCTGGG
CTACTTGATCTGCGGCTTTCGGGTCGTGCTCATGTACCGCTTCGAGGAGGAGCTATTCTTGCGCAGCTTG
CAAGACTATAAGATTCAATCTGCCCTGCTGGTGCCCACACTATTTAGCTTCTTCGCTAAGAGCACTCTCA
TCGACAAGTACGACCTAAGCAACTTGCACGAGATCGCCAGCGGCGGGGCGCCGCTCAGCAAGGAGGTAGG
TGAGGCCGTGGCCAAACGCTTCCACCTACCAGGCATCCGCCAGGGCTACGGCCTGACAGAAACAACCAGC
GCCATTCTGATCACCCCCGAAGGGGACGACAAGCCTGGCGCAGTAGGCAAGGTGGTGCCCTTCTTCGAGG
CTAAGGTGGTGGACTTGGACACCGGTAAGACACTGGGTGTGAACCAGCGCGGCGAGCTGTGCGTCCGTGG
CCCCATGATCATGAGCGGCTACGTTAACAACCCCGAGGCTACAAACGCTCTCATCGACAAGGACGGCTGG
CTGCACAGCGGCGACATCGCCTACTGGGACGAGGACGAGCACTTCTTCATCGTGGACCGGCTGAAGAGCC
TGATCAAATACAAGGGCTACCAGGTAGCCCCAGCCGAACTGGAGAGCATCCTGCTGCAACACCCCAACAT
CTTCGACGCCGGGGTCGCCGGCCTGCCCGACGACGATGCCGGCGAGCTGCCCGCCGCAGTCGTCGTGCTG
GAACACGGTAAAACCATGACCGAGAAGGAGATCGTGGACTATGTGGCCAGCCAGGTTACAACCGCCAAGA
AGCTGCGCGGTGGTGTTGTGTTCGTGGACGAGGTGCCTAAAGGACTGACCGGCAAGTTGGACGCCCGCAA
GATCCGCGAGATTCTCATTAAGGCCAAGAAGGGCGGCAAGATCGCCGTGAATTCTCACGGCTTCCCTCCC
GAGGTGGAGGAGCAGGCCGCCGGCACCCTGCCCATGAGCTGCGCCCAGGAGAGCGGCATGGATAGACACC
CTGCTGCTTGCGCCAGCGCCAGGATCAACGTCTAAGGCCGCGACTCTAGAACGCGTCACTGCGGCTAAGT
AACGATAAACGTGGACTACAGACATCAGCGCGTACCGGTTAGTAATGATCGACAATCAACCTCTGGATTA
CAAAATTTGTGAAAGATTGACTGGTATTCTTAACTATGTTGCTCCTTTTACGCTATGTGGATACGCTGCT
TTAATGCCTTTGTATCATGCTATTGCTTCCCGTATGGCTTTCATTTTCTCCTCCTTGTATAAATCCTGGT
TGCTGTCTCTTTATGAGGAGTTGTGGCCCGTTGTCAGGCAACGTGGCGTGGTGTGCACTGTGTTTGCTGA
CGCAACCCCCACTGGTTGGGGCATTGCCACCACCTGTCAGCTCCTTTCCGGGACTTTCGCTTTCCCCCTC
CCTATTGCCACGGCGGAACTCATCGCCGCCTGCCTTGCCCGCTGCTGGACAGGGGCTCGGCTGTTGGGCA
CTGACAATTCCGTGGTGTTGTCGGGGAAGCTGACGTCCTTTCCATGGCTGCTCGCCTGTGTTGCCACCTG
GATTCTGCGCGGGACGTCCTTCTGCTACGTCCCTTCGGCCCTCAATCCAGCGGACCTTCCTTCCCGCGGC
CTGCTGCCGGCTCTGCGGCCTCTTCCGCGTCTTCGCCTTCGCCCTCAGACGAGTCGGATCTCCCTTTGGG
CCGCCTCCCCGCCTGGCGATGGTACCGGTGTGGAAAGTCCCCAGGCTCCCCAGCAGGCAGAAGTATGCAA
AGCATGCATCTCAATTAGTCAGCAACCAGGTGTGGAAAGTCCCCAGGCTCCCCAGCAGGCAGAAGTATGC
AAAGCATGCATCTCAATTAGTCAGCAACCATAGTCCCGCCCCTAACTCCGCCCATCCCGCCCCTAACTCC
GCCCAGTTCCGCCCATTCTCCGCCCCATGGCTGACTAATTTTTTTTATTTATGCAGAGGCCGAGGCCGCC
TCTGCCTCTGAGCTATTCCAGAAGTAGTGAGGAGGCTTTTTTGGAGGCCTAGGCTTTTGCAAAAAGCTCC
CGGGAGCTTGTATATCCATTTTCGGATCTGATCAGCACCTAGCATGGTGAGCAAGGGCGAGGAGCTGTTC
ACCGGGGTGGTGCCCATCCTGGTCGAGCTGGACGGCGACGTAAACGGCCACAAGTTCAGCGTGTCCGGCG
AGGGCGAGGGCGATGCCACCTACGGCAAGCTGACCCTGAAGTTCATCTGCACCACCGGCAAGCTGCCCGT
GCCCTGGCCCACCCTCGTGACCACCTTCACCTACGGCGTGCAGTGCTTCGCCCGCTACCCCGACCACATG
AAGCAGCACGACTTCTTCAAGTCCGCCATGCCCGAAGGCTACGTCCAGGAGCGCACCATCTTCTTCAAGG
ACGACGGCAACTACAAGACCCGCGCCGAGGTGAAGTTCGAGGGCGACACCCTGGTGAACCGCATCGAGCT
GAAGGGCATCGACTTCAAGGAGGACGGCAACATCCTGGGGCACAAGCTGGAGTACAACTACAACAGCCAC
AAGGTCTATATCACCGCCGACAAGCAGAAGAACGGCATCAAGGTGAACTTCAAGACCCGCCACAACATCG
AGGACGGCAGCGTGCAGCTCGCCGACCACTACCAGCAGAACACCCCCATCGGCGACGGCCCCGTGCTGCT
GCCCGACAACCACTACCTGAGCACCCAGTCCGCCCTGAGCAAAGACCCCAACGAGAAGCGCGATCACATG
GTCCTGCTGGAGTTCGTGACCGCCGCCGGGATCACTCTCGGCATGGACGAGCTGTACAAGTAAGGTACCT
TTAAGACCAATGACTTACAAGGCAGCTGTAGATCTTAGCCACTTTTTAAAAGAAAAGGGGGGACTGGAAG
GGCTAATTCACTCCCAACGAAGACAAGATCTGCTTTTTGCTTGTACTGGGTCTCTCTGGTTAGACCAGAT
CTGAGCCTGGGAGCTCTCTGGCTAACTAGGGAACCCACTGCTTAAGCCTCAATAAAGCTTGCCTTGAGTG
CTTCAAGTAGTGTGTGCCCGTCTGTTGTGTGACTCTGGTAACTAGAGATCCCTCAGACCCTTTTAGTCAG
TGTGGAAAATCTCTAGCAGTAGTAGTTCATGTCATCTTATTATTCAGTATTTATAACTTGCAAAGAAATG
AATATCAGAGAGTGAGAGGAACTTGTTTATTGCAGCTTATAATGGTTACAAATAAAGCAATAGCATCACA
AATTTCACAAATAAAGCATTTTTTTCACTGCATTCTAGTTGTGGTTTGTCCAAACTCATCAATGTATCTT
ATCATGTCTGGCTCTAGCTATCCCGCCCCTAACTCCGCCCATCCCGCCCCTAACTCCGCCCAGTTCCGCC
CATTCTCCGCCCCATGGCTGACTAATTTTTTTTATTTATGCAGAGGCCGAGGCCGCCTCGGCCTCTGAGC
TATTCCAGAAGTAGTGAGGAGGCTTTTTTGGAGGCCTAGGGACGTACCCAATTCGCCCTATAGTGAGTCG
TATTACGCGCGCTCACTGGCCGTCGTTTTACAACGTCGTGACTGGGAAAACCCTGGCGTTACCCAACTTA
ATCGCCTTGCAGCACATCCCCCTTTCGCCAGCTGGCGTAATAGCGAAGAGGCCCGCACCGATCGCCCTTC
CCAACAGTTGCGCAGCCTGAATGGCGAATGGG
[124 nt withheld, positions 6543-6666]
C
[91 nt withheld, positions 6668-6758]
A
[49 nt withheld, positions 6760-6808]
CCTTTGACGTTGGAGTCCACGTTCTTT
[37 nt withheld, positions 6836-6872]
ACCCTATCTCGGTCTATTCTTTTGATTTATAAGGGATTTTGCCGATTTCGGCCTATTGGTTAAAAAATGA
GCTGATTTAACAAAAATTTAACGCGAATTTTAACAAAATATTAACGCTTACAATTTAGGTGGCACTTTTC
GGGGAAATGTGCGCGGAACCCCTATTTGTTTATTTTTCTAAATACATTCAAATATGTATCCGCTCATGAG
ACAATAACCCTGATAAATGCTTCAATAATATTGAAAAAGGAAGAGTATGAGTATTCAACATTTCCGTGTC
GCCCTTATTCCCTTTTTTGCGGCATTTTGCCTTCCTGTTTTTGCTCACCCAGAAACGCTGGTGAAAGTAA
AAGATGCTGAAGATCAGTTGGGTGCACGAGTGGGTTACATCGAACTGGATCTCAACAGCGGTAAGATCCT
TGAGAGTTTTCGCCCCGAAGAACGTTTTCCAATGATGAGCACTTTTAAAGTTCTGCTATGTGGCGCGGTA
TTATCCCGTATTGACGCCGGGCAAGAGCAACTCGGTCGCCGCATACACTATTCTCAGAATGACTTGGTTG
AGTACTCACCAGTCACAGAAAAGCATCTTACGGATGGCATGACAGTAAGAGAATTATGCAGTGCTGCCAT
AACCATGAGTGATAACACTGCGGCCAACTTACTTCTGACAACGATCGGAGGACCGAAGGAGCTAACCGCT
TTTTTGCACAACATGGGGGATCATGTAACTCGCCTTGATCGTTGGGAACCGGAGCTGAATGAAGCCATAC
CAAACGACGAGCGTGACACCACGATGCCTGTAGCAATGGCAACAACGTTGCGCAAACTATTAACTGGCGA
ACTACTTACTCTAGCTTCCCGGCAACAATTAATAGACTGGATGGAGGCGGATAAAGTTGCAGGACCACTT
CTGCGCTCGGCCCTTCCGGCTGGCTGGTTTATTGCTGATAAATCTGGAGCCGGTGAGCGTGGGTCTCGCG
GTATCATTGCAGCACTGGGGCCAGATGGTAAGCCCTCCCGTATCGTAGTTATCTACACGACGGGGAGTCA
GGCAACTATGGATGAACGAAATAGACAGATCGCTGAGATAGGTGCCTCACTGATTAAGCATTGGTAACTG
TCAGACCAAGTTTACTCATATATACTTTAGATTGATTTAAAACTTCATTTTTAATTTAAAAGGATCTAGG
TGAAGATCCTTTTTGATAATCTCATGACCAAAATCCCTTAACGTGAGTTTTCGTTCCACTGAGCGTCAGA
CCCCGTAGAAAAGATCAAAGGATCTTCTTGAGATCCTTTTTTTCTGCGCGTAATCTGCTGCTTGCAAACA
AAAAAACCACCGCTACCAGCGGTGGTTTGTTTGCCGGATCAAGAGCTACCAACTCTTTTTCCGAAGGTAA
CTGGCTTCAGCAGAGCGCAGATACCAAATACTGTTCTTCTAGTGTAGCCGTAGTTAGGCCACCACTTCAA
GAACTCTGTAGCACCGCCTACATACCTCGCTCTGCTAATCCTGTTACCAGTGGCTGCTGCCAGTGGCGAT
AAGTCGTGTCTTACCGGGTTGGACTCAAGACGATAGTTACCGGATAAGGCGCAGCGGTCGGGCTGAACGG
GGGGTTCGTGCACACAGCCCAGCTTGGAGCGAACGACCTACACCGAACTGAGATACCTACAGCGTGAGCT
ATGAGAAAGCGCCACGCTTCCCGAAGGGAGAAAGGCGGACAGGTATCCGGTAAGCGGCAGGGTCGGAACA
GGAGAGCGCACGAGGGAGCTTCCAGGGGGAAACGCCTGGTATCTTTATAGTCCTGTCGGGTTTCGCCACC
TCTGACTTGAGCGTCGATTTTTGTGATGCTCGTCAGGGGGGCGGAGCCTATGGAAAAACGCCAGCAACGC
GGCCTTTTTACGGTTCCTGGCCTTTTGCTGGCCTTTTGCTCACATGTTCTTTCCTGCGTTATCCCCTGAT
TCTGTGGATAACCGTATTACCGCCTTTGAGTGAGCTGATACCGCTCGCCGCAGCCGAACGACCGAGCGCA
GCGAGTCAGTGAGCGAGGAAGCGGAAGAGCGCCCAATACGCAAACCGCCTCTCCCCGCGCGTTGGCCGAT
TCATTAATGCAGCTGGCACGACAGGTTTCCCGACTGGAAAGCGGGCAGTGAGCGCAACGCAATTAATGTG
AGTTAGCTCACTCATTAGGCACCCCAGGCTTTACACTTTATGCTTCCGGCTCGTATGTTGTGTGGAATTG
TGAGCGGATAACAATTTCACACAGGAAACAGCTATGACCATGATTACGCCAAGCGCGCAATTAACCCTCA
CTAAAGGGAACAAAAGCTGGAGCTGCAAGCTTAA
